Addgene plasmid #69980: pY008 (pcDNA3.1-hPbCpf1)
Purpose: Expresses humanized LPbCpf1
Depositing lab: Feng Zhang. Depositing organization: Broad Institute. Publication: Cpf1 Is a Single RNA-Guided Endonuclease of a Class 2 CRISPR-Cas System. Zetsche B, Gootenberg JS, Abudayyeh OO, Slaymaker IM, Makarova KS, Essletzbichler P, Volz SE, Joung J, van der Oost J, Regev A, Koonin EV, Zhang F. Cell. 2015 Sep 23. pii: S0092-8674(15)01200-3. doi: 10.1016/j.cell.2015.09.038. PubMed 26422227.
Backbone
  Vector backbone: pcDNA3.1
  Backbone size w/o insert (bp): 5354
  Total vector size (bp): 9500
  Vector type: Mammalian Expression, CRISPR
  Selectable markers: Neomycin (select with G418)
Growth in bacteria
  Bacterial resistance: Ampicillin, 100 μg/mL
  Growth temperature: 37°C
  Growth strain: NEB Stable
  Copy number: Unknown
Gene/Insert
  Gene/Insert name: hPbCpf1 (alt name: Cpf1)
  Species: Parcubacteria_bacterium_GW2011_GWC2_44_17
  Insert size (bp): 4191
  Promoter: CMV
  Tag / fusion protein: NLS-3xHA (C terminal on insert)
  Cloning method: Unknown
  Sequencing primers: 5′ CMV-F; 3′ BGH-rev
Resource information
  A portion of this plasmid was derived from a plasmid made by: GenScript USA Inc.
Terms and licenses: Academic/Nonprofit Terms; Industry Terms: Not Available to Industry
How to cite: pY008 (pcDNA3.1-hPbCpf1) was a gift from Feng Zhang (Addgene plasmid # 69980 ; http://n2t.net/addgene:69980 ; RRID:Addgene_69980)
