[The description below was written by a language model from this plasmid's Addgene catalogue record.]
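Description:
pY008 (pcDNA3.1-hPbCpf1) is a mammalian expression plasmid of about 9.5 kb, built on the pcDNA3.1 backbone and classed as a CRISPR vector. It is propagated in E. coli under ampicillin selection. It also carries a neomycin resistance marker, so transfected mammalian cells can be selected with G418. No feature table is provided, so details such as the replication origins and polyadenylation signals are not explicitly recorded. The use of a BGH reverse sequencing primer does fit the standard pcDNA3.1 layout, in which the insert sits between the CMV promoter and a BGH terminator region.

The payload is an insert of roughly 4.2 kb encoding a human codon-optimized ("humanized") version of Cpf1 from Parcubacteria bacterium GW2011_GWC2_44_17 (PbCpf1), driven by the strong constitutive CMV promoter. The C terminus of the protein is fused to a nuclear localization signal and a triple HA epitope tag. The NLS directs the bacterial enzyme into the nucleus of mammalian cells, and the 3xHA tag allows it to be detected by immunoblotting or immunostaining. Cpf1 is a single-protein, RNA-guided endonuclease of a class 2 CRISPR-Cas system. The record does not list a guide RNA expression cassette, so the crRNA would presumably be supplied separately.

The stated purpose is simply expression of humanized PbCpf1. The plasmid therefore suits work that tests or characterizes this Cpf1 orthologue's expression, localization and RNA-guided DNA targeting activity in mammalian cells. Part of the plasmid was derived from commercially synthesized material.
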