>Addgene plasmid #69980 | pY008 (pcDNA3.1-hPbCpf1) | depositor partial sequence | sequence record 124365 | humanized PbCpf1
ATGGAGAACATCTTCGACCAGTTTATCGGCAAGTACAGCCTGTCCAAGACCCTGAGATTCGAGCTGAAGC
CCGTGGGCAAGACAGAGGACTTCCTGAAGATCAACAAGGTGTTTGAGAAGGATCAGACCATCGACGATAG
CTACAATCAGGCCAAGTTCTATTTTGATTCCCTGCACCAGAAGTTTATCGACGCCGCCCTGGCCTCCGAT
AAGACATCCGAGCTGTCTTTCCAGAACTTTGCCGACGTGCTGGAGAAGCAGAATAAGATCATCCTGGATA
AGAAGAGAGAGATGGGCGCCCTGAGGAAGCGCGACAAGAACGCCGTGGGCATCGATAGGCTGCAGAAGGA
GATCAATGACGCCGAGGATATCATCCAGAAGGAGAAGGAGAAGATCTACAAGGACGTGCGCACCCTGTTC
GATAACGAGGCCGAGTCTTGGAAAACCTACTATCAGGAGCGGGAGGTGGACGGCAAGAAGATCACCTTCA
GCAAGGCCGACCTGAAGCAGAAGGGCGCCGATTTTCTGACAGCCGCCGGCATCCTGAAGGTGCTGAAGTA
TGAGTTCCCCGAGGAGAAGGAGAAGGAGTTTCAGGCCAAGAACCAGCCCTCCCTGTTCGTGGAGGAGAAG
GAGAATCCTGGCCAGAAGAGGTACATCTTCGACTCTTTTGATAAGTTCGCCGGCTATCTGACCAAGTTTC
AGCAGACAAAGAAGAATCTGTACGCAGCAGACGGCACCAGCACAGCAGTGGCCACCCGCATCGCCGATAA
CTTTATCATCTTCCACCAGAATACCAAGGTGTTCCGGGACAAGTACAAGAACAATCACACAGACCTGGGC
TTCGATGAGGAGAACATCTTTGAGATCGAGAGGTATAAGAATTGCCTGCTGCAGCGCGAGATCGAGCACA
TCAAGAATGAGAATAGCTACAACAAGATCATCGGCCGGATCAATAAGAAGATCAAGGAGTATCGGGACCA
GAAGGCCAAGGATACCAAGCTGACAAAGTCCGACTTCCCTTTCTTTAAGAACCTGGATAAGCAGATCCTG
GGCGAGGTGGAGAAGGAGAAGCAGCTGATCGAGAAAACCCGGGAGAAAACCGAGGAGGACGTGCTGATCG
AGCGGTTCAAGGAGTTCATCGAGAACAATGAGGAGAGGTTCACCGCCGCCAAGAAGCTGATGAATGCCTT
CTGTAACGGCGAGTTTGAGTCCGAGTACGAGGGCATCTATCTGAAGAATAAGGCCATCAACACAATCTCC
CGGAGATGGTTCGTGTCTGACAGAGATTTTGAGCTGAAGCTGCCTCAGCAGAAGTCCAAGAACAAGTCTG
AGAAGAATGAGCCAAAGGTGAAGAAGTTCATCTCCATCGCCGAGATCAAGAACGCCGTGGAGGAGCTGGA
CGGCGATATCTTTAAGGCCGTGTTCTACGACAAGAAGATCATCGCCCAGGGCGGCTCTAAGCTGGAGCAG
TTCCTGGTCATCTGGAAGTACGAGTTTGAGTATCTGTTCCGGGACATCGAGAGAGAGAACGGCGAGAAGC
TGCTGGGCTATGATAGCTGCCTGAAGATCGCCAAGCAGCTGGGCATCTTCCCACAGGAGAAGGAGGCCCG
CGAGAAGGCAACCGCCGTGATCAAGAATTACGCCGACGCCGGCCTGGGCATCTTCCAGATGATGAAGTAT
TTTTCTCTGGACGATAAGGATCGGAAGAACACCCCCGGCCAGCTGAGCACAAATTTCTACGCCGAGTATG
ACGGCTACTACAAGGATTTCGAGTTTATCAAGTACTACAACGAGTTTAGGAACTTCATCACCAAGAAGCC
TTTCGACGAGGATAAGATCAAGCTGAACTTTGAGAATGGCGCCCTGCTGAAGGGCTGGGACGAGAACAAG
GAGTACGATTTCATGGGCGTGATCCTGAAGAAGGAGGGCCGCCTGTATCTGGGCATCATGCACAAGAACC
ACCGGAAGCTGTTTCAGTCCATGGGCAATGCCAAGGGCGACAACGCCAATAGATACCAGAAGATGATCTA
TAAGCAGATCGCCGACGCCTCTAAGGATGTGCCCAGGCTGCTGCTGACCAGCAAGAAGGCCATGGAGAAG
TTCAAGCCTTCCCAGGAGATCCTGAGAATCAAGAAGGAGAAAACCTTCAAGCGGGAGAGCAAGAACTTTT
CCCTGAGAGATCTGCACGCCCTGATCGAGTACTATAGGAACTGCATCCCTCAGTACAGCAATTGGTCCTT
TTATGACTTCCAGTTTCAGGATACCGGCAAGTACCAGAATATCAAGGAGTTCACAGACGATGTGCAGAAG
TACGGCTATAAGATCTCCTTTCGCGACATCGACGATGAGTATATCAATCAGGCCCTGAACGAGGGCAAGA
TGTACCTGTTCGAGGTGGTGAACAAGGATATCTATAACACCAAGAATGGCTCCAAGAATCTGCACACACT
GTACTTTGAGCACATCCTGTCTGCCGAGAACCTGAATGACCCAGTGTTCAAGCTGTCTGGCATGGCCGAG
ATCTTTCAGCGGCAGCCCAGCGTGAACGAAAGAGAGAAGATCACCACACAGAAGAATCAGTGTATCCTGG
ACAAGGGCGATAGAGCCTACAAGTATAGGCGCTACACCGAGAAGAAGATCATGTTCCACATGAGCCTGGT
GCTGAACACAGGCAAGGGCGAGATCAAGCAGGTGCAGTTTAATAAGATCATCAACCAGAGGATCAGCTCC
TCTGACAACGAGATGAGGGTGAATGTGATCGGCATCGATCGCGGCGAGAAGAACCTGCTGTACTATAGCG
TGGTGAAGCAGAATGGCGAGATCATCGAGCAGGCCTCCCTGAACGAGATCAATGGCGTGAACTACCGGGA
CAAGCTGATCGAGAGGGAGAAGGAGCGCCTGAAGAACCGGCAGAGCTGGAAGCCTGTGGTGAAGATCAAG
GATCTGAAGAAGGGCTACATCTCCCACGTGATCCACAAGATCTGCCAGCTGATCGAGAAGTATTCTGCCA
TCGTGGTGCTGGAGGACCTGAATATGAGATTCAAGCAGATCAGGGGAGGAATCGAGCGGAGCGTGTACCA
GCAGTTCGAGAAGGCCCTGATCGATAAGCTGGGCTATCTGGTGTTTAAGGACAACAGGGATCTGAGGGCA
CCAGGAGGCGTGCTGAATGGCTACCAGCTGTCTGCCCCCTTTGTGAGCTTCGAGAAGATGCGCAAGCAGA
CCGGCATCCTGTTCTACACACAGGCCGAGTATACCAGCAAGACAGACCCAATCACCGGCTTTCGGAAGAA
CGTGTATATCTCTAATAGCGCCTCCCTGGATAAGATCAAGGAGGCCGTGAAGAAGTTCGACGCCATCGGC
TGGGATGGCAAGGAGCAGTCTTACTTCTTTAAGTACAACCCTTACAACCTGGCCGACGAGAAGTATAAGA
ACTCTACCGTGAGCAAGGAGTGGGCCATCTTTGCCAGCGCCCCAAGAATCCGGAGACAGAAGGGCGAGGA
CGGCTACTGGAAGTATGATAGGGTGAAAGTGAATGAGGAGTTCGAGAAGCTGCTGAAGGTCTGGAATTTT
GTGAACCCAAAGGCCACAGATATCAAGCAGGAGATCATCAAGAAGGAGAAGGCAGGCGACCTGCAGGGAG
AGAAGGAGCTGGATGGCCGGCTGAGAAACTTTTGGCACTCTTTCATCTACCTGTTTAACCTGGTGCTGGA
GCTGCGCAATTCTTTCAGCCTGCAGATCAAGATCAAGGCAGGAGAAGTGATCGCAGTGGACGAGGGCGTG
GACTTCATCGCCAGCCCAGTGAAGCCCTTCTTTACCACACCCAACCCTTACATCCCCTCCAACCTGTGCT
GGCTGGCCGTGGAGAATGCAGACGCAAACGGAGCCTATAATATCGCCAGGAAGGGCGTGATGATCCTGAA
GAAGATCCGCGAGCACGCCAAGAAGGACCCCGAGTTCAAGAAGCTGCCAAACCTGTTTATCAGCAATGCA
GAGTGGGACGAGGCAGCCCGGGATTGGGGCAAGTACGCAGGCACCACAGCCCTGAACCTGGACCACAAAA
GGCCGGCGGCCACGAAAAAGGCCGGCCAGGCAAAAAAGAAAAAGGGATCCTACCCATACGATGTTCCAGA
TTACGCTTATCCCTACGACGTGCCTGATTATGCATACCCATATGATGTCCCCGACTATGCC
