>Addgene plasmid #69980 | pY008 (pcDNA3.1-hPbCpf1) | addgene partial sequence | sequence record 125589 | BGH-rev 5'-TAGAAGGCACAGTCGAGG-3'
CTCTAGACTCGAGCGGCCGCCACTGTGCTGGATATCTGCAGAATTCTTAGGCATAGTCGGGGACATCATA
TGGGTATGCATAATCAGGCACGTCGTAGGGATAAGCGTAATCTGGAACATCGTATGGGTAGGATCCCTTT
TTCTTTTTTGCCTGGCCGGCCTTTTTCGTGGCCGCCGGCCTTTTGTGGTCCAGGTTCAGGGCTGTGGTGC
CTGCGTACTTGCCCCAATCCCGGGCTGCCTCGTCCCACTCTGCATTGCTGATAAACAGGTTTGGCAGCTT
CTTGAACTCGGGGTCCTTCTTGGCGTGCTCGCGGATCTTCTTCAGGATCATCACGCCCTTCCTGGCGATA
TTATAGGCTCCGTTTGCGTCTGCATTCTCCACGGCCAGCCAGCACAGGTTGGAGGGGATGTAAGGGTTGG
GTGTGGTAAAGAAGGGCTTCACTGGGCTGGCGATGAAGTCCACGCCCTCGTCCACTGCGATCACTTCTCC
TGCCTTGATCTTGATCTGCAGGCTGAAAGAATTGCGCAGCTCCAGCACCAGGTTAAACAGGTAGATGAAA
GAGTGCCAAAAGTTTCTCAGCCGGCCATCCAGCTCCTTCTCTCCCTGCAGGTCGCCTGCCTTCTCCTTCT
TGATGATCTCCTGCTTGATATCTGTGGCCTTTGGGTTCACAAAATTCCAGACCTTCAGCAGCTTCTCGAA
CTCCTCATTCACTTTCACCCTATCATACTTCCAGTAGCCGTCCTCGCCCTTCTGTCTCCGGATTCTTGGG
GCGCTGGCAAAGATGGCCCACTCCTTGCTCACGGTAGAGTTCTTATACTTCTCGTCGGCCAGGTTGTAAG
G
