>Addgene plasmid #69980 | pY008 (pcDNA3.1-hPbCpf1) | addgene partial sequence | sequence record 125590 | CMV-F 5'-CGCAAATGGGCGGTAGGCGTG-3'
ACTAGAGAACCCACTGCTTACTGGCTTATCGAAATTAATACGACTCACTATAGGGAGACCCAAGCTGGCT
AGCGTTTAAACTTAAGCTTGGTACCGCCACCATGGAGAACATCTTCGACCAGTTTATCGGCAAGTACAGC
CTGTCCAAGACCCTGAGATTCGAGCTGAAGCCCGTGGGCAAGACAGAGGACTTCCTGAAGATCAACAAGG
TGTTTGAGAAGGATCAGACCATCGACGATAGCTACAATCAGGCCAAGTTCTATTTTGATTCCCTGCACCA
GAAGTTTATCGACGCCGCCCTGGCCTCCGATAAGACATCCGAGCTGTCTTTCCAGAACTTTGCCGACGTG
CTGGAGAAGCAGAATAAGATCATCCTGGATAAGAAGAGAGAGATGGGCGCCCTGAGGAAGCGCGACAAGA
ACGCCGTGGGCATCGATAGGCTGCAGAAGGAGATCAATGACGCCGAGGATATCATCCAGAAGGAGAAGGA
GAAGATCTACAAGGACGTGCGCACCCTGTTCGATAACGAGGCCGAGTCTTGGAAAACCTACTATCAGGAG
CGGGAGGTGGACGGCAAGAAGATCACCTTCAGCAAGGCCGACCTGAAGCAGAAGGGCGCCGATTTTCTGA
CAGCCGCCGGCATCCTGAAGGTGCTGAAGTATGAGTTCCCCGAGGAGAAGGAGAAGGAGTTTCAGGCCAA
GAACCAGCCCTCCCTGTTCGTGGAGGAGAAGGAGAATCCTGGCCAGAAGAGGTACATCTTCGACTCTTTT
GATAAGTTCGCCGGCTATCTGACCAAGTTTCAGCAGACAAAGAAGAATCTGTACGCAGCAGACGGCACCA
GCACAGCAGTGGCCACCCGCATCGCCGATAACTTTATCATCTTCCACCAGAATACCAAGGTGTTCCG
